Addgene plasmid #76479: BRAF gRNA (BRDN0001145345)
Purpose: 3rd generation lentiviral gRNA plasmid targeting human BRAF
Depositing lab: John Doench & David Root. Depositing organization: Broad Institute. Publication: Optimized sgRNA design to maximize activity and minimize off-target effects of CRISPR-Cas9. Doench JG, Fusi N, Sullender M, Hegde M, Vaimberg EW, Donovan KF, Smith I, Tothova Z, Wilen C, Orchard R, Virgin HW, Listgarten J, Root DE. Nat Biotechnol. 2016 Jan 18. doi: 10.1038/nbt.3437. PubMed 26780180.
Backbone
  Vector backbone: lentiGuide-Puro
  Backbone manufacturer: Zhang Lab (Addgene plasmid # 52963)
  Vector type: Mammalian Expression, Lentiviral, CRISPR
  Selectable markers: Puromycin
Growth in bacteria
  Bacterial resistance: Ampicillin, 100 μg/mL
  Growth temperature: 37°C
  Growth strain: DH5alpha
  Copy number: High Copy
Gene/Insert
  Gene/Insert name: BRAF (alt names: BRAF; NM_004333.4)
  gRNA/shRNA sequence: ACAAATGATTAAGTTGACAC
  Species: H. sapiens (human)
  Entrez Gene: BRAF (a.k.a. B-RAF1, B-raf, BRAF-1, BRAF1, NS7, RAFB1)
  Promoter: hU6
  Cloning method: Unknown
  Sequencing primers: 5′ U6-F; 3′ pS2-R
Terms and licenses: Academic/Nonprofit Terms; Industry Terms: Not Available to Industry
Depositor comments: The gRNA was designed to target the following Genbank reference sequence(s): NM_004333.4. Note that this plasmid does NOT contain Cas9. It should be used in conjunction with lentiCas9-Blast (Addgene #52962) or otherwise with cell lines already expressing Cas9. Browse the full kinome gRNA library at http://www.addgene.org/pooled-library/broadgpp-human-kinome/ or visit http://www.broadinstitute.org/rnai/public/ for detailed protocols and information.
How to cite: BRAF gRNA (BRDN0001145345) was a gift from John Doench & David Root (Addgene plasmid # 76479 ; http://n2t.net/addgene:76479 ; RRID:Addgene_76479)
