[The description below was written by a language model from this plasmid's Addgene catalogue record and pLannotate feature annotations shown in this document.]
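Description:
BRAF gRNA (BRDN0001145345) is a third-generation lentiviral guide RNA plasmid built on the lentiGuide-Puro backbone and designed to target human BRAF, with the guide designed against the BRAF reference transcript. It is propagated in E. coli as a high-copy plasmid through a ColE1/pUC-type origin with ampicillin selection (AmpR, β-lactamase). The backbone also carries an f1 origin, an SV40 origin and poly(A) signal, and residual lac, T7 and T3 promoter elements. The assembled sequence is 8,323 nt long.

The lentiviral transfer cassette begins with an RSV promoter fused to a truncated HIV-1 5' LTR, which makes genomic RNA production Tat-independent. This is followed by the Ψ packaging signal with a partial gag region and by the Rev response element for Rev-dependent nuclear export. A human U6 RNA polymerase III promoter then drives the BRAF-specific spacer joined to the Streptococcus pyogenes Cas9 gRNA scaffold, and a cPPT/CTS element sits just downstream to aid nuclear import of the viral genome. Next, an EF-1α core promoter with its intron A expresses puromycin N-acetyltransferase, allowing puromycin selection of transduced mammalian cells. A WPRE enhances transcript expression, and a self-inactivating ΔU3 3' LTR closes the cassette.

The plasmid does not encode Cas9, so it must be used with a separate Cas9 vector or in cells that already express Cas9. It belongs to a human kinome gRNA collection and is used to disrupt BRAF through stable lentiviral delivery of the guide.
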