Features (pLannotate 1.2.2; 29 found; start..end, strand, type, name):
     14..80      +  CDS            small t antigen (fragment): SV40 (simian virus 40) small t antigen
    106..317     +  promoter       EF-1α core promoter: core promoter for human elongation factor EF-1α
    318..1256    +  intron         EF-1α intron A: intron upstream of the start codon of human EF-1α
   1278..1877    +  CDS            PuroR (fragment): puromycin N-acetyltransferase; pac from Streptomyces; confers resistance to puromycin
   1893..2481    +  misc_feature   WPRE: woodchuck hepatitis virus posttranscriptional regulatory element
   2532..2551    +  misc_feature   cPPT/CTS (fragment): central polypurine tract and central termination sequence of HIV-1
   2553..2786    +  LTR            3' LTR (ΔU3): self-inactivating 3' long terminal repeat (LTR) from HIV-1
   2864..2985    +  polyA_signal   SV40 poly(A) signal: SV40 polyadenylation signal
   3025..3160    +  rep_origin     SV40 ori: SV40 origin of replication
   3181..3199    -  promoter       T7 promoter: promoter for bacteriophage T7 RNA polymerase
   3207..3362    +  CDS            lacZα (fragment): LacZα fragment of β-galactosidase; lacZ fragment
   3367..3795    +  rep_origin     f1 ori (sequence partly withheld): f1 bacteriophage origin of replication; arrow indicates direction of (+) strand synthesis
   3848..3952    +  promoter       AmpR promoter: bla
   3953..4813    +  CDS            AmpR: β-lactamase; bla; confers resistance to ampicillin, carbenicillin, and related antibiotics
   4984..5572    +  rep_origin     ori: high-copy-number ColE1/pMB1/pBR322/pUC origin of replication
   5755..5847    +  CDS            lacI (fragment): lac repressor; lacI; The lac repressor binds to the lac operator to inhibit transcription in E. coli. This inhibition can be relieved by adding lactose or isopropyl-β-D-thiogalactopyranoside (IPTG).
   5860..5881    +  protein_bind   CAP binding site: CAP binding activates transcription in the presence of cAMP. E. coli catabolite activator protein
   5896..5926    +  promoter       lac promoter: promoter for the E. coli lac operon
   5934..5950    +  protein_bind   lac operator: The lac repressor binds to the lac operator to inhibit transcription in E. coli. This inhibition can be relieved by adding lactose or isopropyl-β-D-thiogalactopyranoside (IPTG). lac repressor encoded by lacI
   5995..6013    +  promoter       T3 promoter: promoter for bacteriophage T3 RNA polymerase
   6041..6267    +  promoter       RSV promoter: Rous sarcoma virus enhancer/promoter
   6268..6448    +  LTR            5' LTR (truncated): truncated 5' long terminal repeat (LTR) from HIV-1
   6495..6620    +  misc_feature   HIV-1 Ψ: packaging signal of human immunodeficiency virus type 1
   6604..6967    +  CDS            HIV-1 gag (fragment): gag protein from human immunodeficiency virus 1; gag
   7113..7346    +  misc_feature   RRE: The Rev response element (RRE) of HIV-1 allows for Rev-dependent mRNA export from the nucleus to the cytoplasm.
   7723..7749    +  CDS            Rev (fragment): human immunodeficiency virus 1 (HIV-1) Rev protein; rev; enhances nuclear export of unspliced and incompletely spliced viral mRNAs
   7753..7993    +  promoter       U6 promoter: RNA polymerase III promoter for human U6 snRNA
   8023..8098    +  misc_RNA       gRNA scaffold: guide RNA scaffold for the Streptococcus pyogenes CRISPR/Cas9 system
   8154..8271    +  misc_feature   cPPT/CTS: central polypurine tract and central termination sequence of HIV-1
>Addgene plasmid #76479 | BRAF gRNA (BRDN0001145345) | addgene full sequence | sequence record 185918 | Addgene Assembled Sequence
CCCGGGTGCAAAGATGGATAAAGTTTTAAACAGAGAGGAATCTTTGCAGCTAATGGACCTTCTAGGTCTT
GAAAGGAGTGGGAATTGGCTCCGGTGCCCGTCAGTGGGCAGAGCGCACATCGCCCACAGTCCCCGAGAAG
TTGGGGGGAGGGGTCGGCAATTGATCCGGTGCCTAGAGAAGGTGGCGCGGGGTAAACTGGGAAAGTGATG
TCGTGTACTGGCTCCGCCTTTTTCCCGAGGGTGGGGGAGAACCGTATATAAGTGCAGTAGTCGCCGTGAA
CGTTCTTTTTCGCAACGGGTTTGCCGCCAGAACACAGGTAAGTGCCGTGTGTGGTTCCCGCGGGCCTGGC
CTCTTTACGGGTTATGGCCCTTGCGTGCCTTGAATTACTTCCACCTGGCTGCAGTACGTGATTCTTGATC
CCGAGCTTCGGGTTGGAAGTGGGTGGGAGAGTTCGAGGCCTTGCGCTTAAGGAGCCCCTTCGCCTCGTGC
TTGAGTTGAGGCCTGGCCTGGGCGCTGGGGCCGCCGCGTGCGAATCTGGTGGCACCTTCGCGCCTGTCTC
GCTGCTTTCGATAAGTCTCTAGCCATTTAAAATTTTTGATGACCTGCTGCGACGCTTTTTTTCTGGCAAG
ATAGTCTTGTAAATGCGGGCCAAGATCTGCACACTGGTATTTCGGTTTTTGGGGCCGCGGGCGGCGACGG
GGCCCGTGCGTCCCAGCGCACATGTTCGGCGAGGCGGGGCCTGCGAGCGCGGCCACCGAGAATCGGACGG
GGGTAGTCTCAAGCTGGCCGGCCTGCTCTGGTGCCTGGCCTCGCGCCGCCGTGTATCGCCCCGCCCTGGG
CGGCAAGGCTGGCCCGGTCGGCACCAGTTGCGTGAGCGGAAAGATGGCCGCTTCCCGGCCCTGCTGCAGG
GAGCTCAAAATGGAGGACGCGGCGCTCGGGAGAGCGGGCGGGTGAGTCACCCACACAAAGGAAAAGGGCC
TTTCCGTCCTCAGCCGTCGCTTCATGTGACTCCACGGAGTACCGGGCGCCGTCCAGGCACCTCGATTAGT
TCTCGAGCTTTTGGAGTACGTCGTCTTTAGGTTGGGGGGAGGGGTTTTATGCGATGGAGTTTCCCCACAC
TGAGTGGGTGGAGACTGAAGTTAGGCCAGCTTGGCACTTGATGTAATTCTCCTTGGAATTTGCCCTTTTT
GAGTTTGGATCTTGGTTCATTCTCAAGCCTCAGACAGTGGTTCAAAGTTTTTTTCTTCCATTTCAGGTGT
CGTGACGTACGGCCACCATGACCGAGTACAAGCCCACGGTGCGCCTCGCCACCCGCGACGACGTCCCCAG
GGCCGTACGCACCCTCGCCGCCGCGTTCGCCGACTACCCCGCCACGCGCCACACCGTCGATCCGGACCGC
CACATCGAGCGGGTCACCGAGCTGCAAGAACTCTTCCTCACGCGCGTCGGGCTCGACATCGGCAAGGTGT
GGGTCGCGGACGACGGCGCCGCCGTGGCGGTCTGGACCACGCCGGAGAGCGTCGAAGCGGGGGCGGTGTT
CGCCGAGATCGGCCCGCGCATGGCCGAGTTGAGCGGTTCCCGGCTGGCCGCGCAGCAACAGATGGAAGGC
CTCCTGGCGCCGCACCGGCCCAAGGAGCCCGCGTGGTTCCTGGCCACCGTCGGAGTCTCGCCCGACCACC
AGGGCAAGGGTCTGGGCAGCGCCGTCGTGCTCCCCGGAGTGGAGGCGGCCGAGCGCGCCGGGGTGCCCGC
CTTCCTGGAGACCTCCGCGCCCCGCAACCTCCCCTTCTACGAGCGGCTCGGCTTCACCGTCACCGCCGAC
GTCGAGGTGCCCGAAGGACCGCGCACCTGGTGCATGACCCGCAAGCCCGGTGCCTGAACGCGTTAAGTCG
ACAATCAACCTCTGGATTACAAAATTTGTGAAAGATTGACTGGTATTCTTAACTATGTTGCTCCTTTTAC
GCTATGTGGATACGCTGCTTTAATGCCTTTGTATCATGCTATTGCTTCCCGTATGGCTTTCATTTTCTCC
TCCTTGTATAAATCCTGGTTGCTGTCTCTTTATGAGGAGTTGTGGCCCGTTGTCAGGCAACGTGGCGTGG
TGTGCACTGTGTTTGCTGACGCAACCCCCACTGGTTGGGGCATTGCCACCACCTGTCAGCTCCTTTCCGG
GACTTTCGCTTTCCCCCTCCCTATTGCCACGGCGGAACTCATCGCCGCCTGCCTTGCCCGCTGCTGGACA
GGGGCTCGGCTGTTGGGCACTGACAATTCCGTGGTGTTGTCGGGGAAATCATCGTCCTTTCCTTGGCTGC
TCGCCTGTGTTGCCACCTGGATTCTGCGCGGGACGTCCTTCTGCTACGTCCCTTCGGCCCTCAATCCAGC
GGACCTTCCTTCCCGCGGCCTGCTGCCGGCTCTGCGGCCTCTTCCGCGTCTTCGCCTTCGCCCTCAGACG
AGTCGGATCTCCCTTTGGGCCGCCTCCCCGCGTCGACTTTAAGACCAATGACTTACAAGGCAGCTGTAGA
TCTTAGCCACTTTTTAAAAGAAAAGGGGGGACTGGAAGGGCTAATTCACTCCCAACGAAGACAAGATCTG
CTTTTTGCTTGTACTGGGTCTCTCTGGTTAGACCAGATCTGAGCCTGGGAGCTCTCTGGCTAACTAGGGA
ACCCACTGCTTAAGCCTCAATAAAGCTTGCCTTGAGTGCTTCAAGTAGTGTGTGCCCGTCTGTTGTGTGA
CTCTGGTAACTAGAGATCCCTCAGACCCTTTTAGTCAGTGTGGAAAATCTCTAGCAGTACGTATAGTAGT
TCATGTCATCTTATTATTCAGTATTTATAACTTGCAAAGAAATGAATATCAGAGAGTGAGAGGAACTTGT
TTATTGCAGCTTATAATGGTTACAAATAAAGCAATAGCATCACAAATTTCACAAATAAAGCATTTTTTTC
ACTGCATTCTAGTTGTGGTTTGTCCAAACTCATCAATGTATCTTATCATGTCTGGCTCTAGCTATCCCGC
CCCTAACTCCGCCCATCCCGCCCCTAACTCCGCCCAGTTCCGCCCATTCTCCGCCCCATGGCTGACTAAT
TTTTTTTATTTATGCAGAGGCCGAGGCCGCCTCGGCCTCTGAGCTATTCCAGAAGTAGTGAGGAGGCTTT
TTTGGAGGCCTAGGGACGTACCCAATTCGCCCTATAGTGAGTCGTATTACGCGCGCTCACTGGCCGTCGT
TTTACAACGTCGTGACTGGGAAAACCCTGGCGTTACCCAACTTAATCGCCTTGCAGCACATCCCCCTTTC
GCCAGCTGGCGTAATAGCGAAGAGGCCCGCACCGATCGCCCTTCCCAACAGTTGCGCAGCCTGAATGGCG
AATGGG
[124 nt withheld, positions 3367-3490]
C
[91 nt withheld, positions 3492-3582]
A
[49 nt withheld, positions 3584-3632]
CCTTTGACGTTGGAGTCCACGTTCTTT
[37 nt withheld, positions 3660-3696]
ACCCTATCTCGGTCTATTCTTTTGATTTATAAGGGATTTTGCCGATTTCGGCCTATTGGTTAAAAAATGA
GCTGATTTAACAAAAATTTAACGCGAATTTTAACAAAATATTAACGCTTACAATTTAGGTGGCACTTTTC
GGGGAAATGTGCGCGGAACCCCTATTTGTTTATTTTTCTAAATACATTCAAATATGTATCCGCTCATGAG
ACAATAACCCTGATAAATGCTTCAATAATATTGAAAAAGGAAGAGTATGAGTATTCAACATTTCCGTGTC
GCCCTTATTCCCTTTTTTGCGGCATTTTGCCTTCCTGTTTTTGCTCACCCAGAAACGCTGGTGAAAGTAA
AAGATGCTGAAGATCAGTTGGGTGCACGAGTGGGTTACATCGAACTGGATCTCAACAGCGGTAAGATCCT
TGAGAGTTTTCGCCCCGAAGAACGTTTTCCAATGATGAGCACTTTTAAAGTTCTGCTATGTGGCGCGGTA
TTATCCCGTATTGACGCCGGGCAAGAGCAACTCGGTCGCCGCATACACTATTCTCAGAATGACTTGGTTG
AGTACTCACCAGTCACAGAAAAGCATCTTACGGATGGCATGACAGTAAGAGAATTATGCAGTGCTGCCAT
AACCATGAGTGATAACACTGCGGCCAACTTACTTCTGACAACGATCGGAGGACCGAAGGAGCTAACCGCT
TTTTTGCACAACATGGGGGATCATGTAACTCGCCTTGATCGTTGGGAACCGGAGCTGAATGAAGCCATAC
CAAACGACGAGCGTGACACCACGATGCCTGTAGCAATGGCAACAACGTTGCGCAAACTATTAACTGGCGA
ACTACTTACTCTAGCTTCCCGGCAACAATTAATAGACTGGATGGAGGCGGATAAAGTTGCAGGACCACTT
CTGCGCTCGGCCCTTCCGGCTGGCTGGTTTATTGCTGATAAATCTGGAGCCGGTGAGCGTGGGTCTCGCG
GTATCATTGCAGCACTGGGGCCAGATGGTAAGCCCTCCCGTATCGTAGTTATCTACACGACGGGGAGTCA
GGCAACTATGGATGAACGAAATAGACAGATCGCTGAGATAGGTGCCTCACTGATTAAGCATTGGTAACTG
TCAGACCAAGTTTACTCATATATACTTTAGATTGATTTAAAACTTCATTTTTAATTTAAAAGGATCTAGG
TGAAGATCCTTTTTGATAATCTCATGACCAAAATCCCTTAACGTGAGTTTTCGTTCCACTGAGCGTCAGA
CCCCGTAGAAAAGATCAAAGGATCTTCTTGAGATCCTTTTTTTCTGCGCGTAATCTGCTGCTTGCAAACA
AAAAAACCACCGCTACCAGCGGTGGTTTGTTTGCCGGATCAAGAGCTACCAACTCTTTTTCCGAAGGTAA
CTGGCTTCAGCAGAGCGCAGATACCAAATACTGTTCTTCTAGTGTAGCCGTAGTTAGGCCACCACTTCAA
GAACTCTGTAGCACCGCCTACATACCTCGCTCTGCTAATCCTGTTACCAGTGGCTGCTGCCAGTGGCGAT
AAGTCGTGTCTTACCGGGTTGGACTCAAGACGATAGTTACCGGATAAGGCGCAGCGGTCGGGCTGAACGG
GGGGTTCGTGCACACAGCCCAGCTTGGAGCGAACGACCTACACCGAACTGAGATACCTACAGCGTGAGCT
ATGAGAAAGCGCCACGCTTCCCGAAGGGAGAAAGGCGGACAGGTATCCGGTAAGCGGCAGGGTCGGAACA
GGAGAGCGCACGAGGGAGCTTCCAGGGGGAAACGCCTGGTATCTTTATAGTCCTGTCGGGTTTCGCCACC
TCTGACTTGAGCGTCGATTTTTGTGATGCTCGTCAGGGGGGCGGAGCCTATGGAAAAACGCCAGCAACGC
GGCCTTTTTACGGTTCCTGGCCTTTTGCTGGCCTTTTGCTCACATGTTCTTTCCTGCGTTATCCCCTGAT
TCTGTGGATAACCGTATTACCGCCTTTGAGTGAGCTGATACCGCTCGCCGCAGCCGAACGACCGAGCGCA
GCGAGTCAGTGAGCGAGGAAGCGGAAGAGCGCCCAATACGCAAACCGCCTCTCCCCGCGCGTTGGCCGAT
TCATTAATGCAGCTGGCACGACAGGTTTCCCGACTGGAAAGCGGGCAGTGAGCGCAACGCAATTAATGTG
AGTTAGCTCACTCATTAGGCACCCCAGGCTTTACACTTTATGCTTCCGGCTCGTATGTTGTGTGGAATTG
TGAGCGGATAACAATTTCACACAGGAAACAGCTATGACCATGATTACGCCAAGCGCGCAATTAACCCTCA
CTAAAGGGAACAAAAGCTGGAGCTGCAAGCTTAATGTAGTCTTATGCAATACTCTTGTAGTCTTGCAACA
TGGTAACGATGAGTTAGCAACATGCCTTACAAGGAGAGAAAAAGCACCGTGCATGCCGATTGGTGGAAGT
AAGGTGGTACGATCGTGCCTTATTAGGAAGGCAACAGACGGGTCTGACATGGATTGGACGAACCACTGAA
TTGCCGCATTGCAGAGATATTGTATTTAAGTGCCTAGCTCGATACATAAACGGGTCTCTCTGGTTAGACC
AGATCTGAGCCTGGGAGCTCTCTGGCTAACTAGGGAACCCACTGCTTAAGCCTCAATAAAGCTTGCCTTG
AGTGCTTCAAGTAGTGTGTGCCCGTCTGTTGTGTGACTCTGGTAACTAGAGATCCCTCAGACCCTTTTAG
TCAGTGTGGAAAATCTCTAGCAGTGGCGCCCGAACAGGGACTTGAAAGCGAAAGGGAAACCAGAGGAGCT
CTCTCGACGCAGGACTCGGCTTGCTGAAGCGCGCACGGCAAGAGGCGAGGGGCGGCGACTGGTGAGTACG
CCAAAAATTTTGACTAGCGGAGGCTAGAAGGAGAGAGATGGGTGCGAGAGCGTCAGTATTAAGCGGGGGA
GAATTAGATCGCGATGGGAAAAAATTCGGTTAAGGCCAGGGGGAAAGAAAAAATATAAATTAAAACATAT
AGTATGGGCAAGCAGGGAGCTAGAACGATTCGCAGTTAATCCTGGCCTGTTAGAAACATCAGAAGGCTGT
AGACAAATACTGGGACAGCTACAACCATCCCTTCAGACAGGATCAGAAGAACTTAGATCATTATATAATA
CAGTAGCAACCCTCTATTGTGTGCATCAAAGGATAGAGATAAAAGACACCAAGGAAGCTTTAGACAAGAT
AGAGGAAGAGCAAAACAAAAGTAAGACCACCGCACAGCAAGCGGCCGCTGATCTTCAGACCTGGAGGAGG
AGATATGAGGGACAATTGGAGAAGTGAATTATATAAATATAAAGTAGTAAAAATTGAACCATTAGGAGTA
GCACCCACCAAGGCAAAGAGAAGAGTGGTGCAGAGAGAAAAAAGAGCAGTGGGAATAGGAGCTTTGTTCC
TTGGGTTCTTGGGAGCAGCAGGAAGCACTATGGGCGCAGCGTCAATGACGCTGACGGTACAGGCCAGACA
ATTATTGTCTGGTATAGTGCAGCAGCAGAACAATTTGCTGAGGGCTATTGAGGCGCAACAGCATCTGTTG
CAACTCACAGTCTGGGGCATCAAGCAGCTCCAGGCAAGAATCCTGGCTGTGGAAAGATACCTAAAGGATC
AACAGCTCCTGGGGATTTGGGGTTGCTCTGGAAAACTCATTTGCACCACTGCTGTGCCTTGGAATGCTAG
TTGGAGTAATAAATCTCTGGAACAGATTTGGAATCACACGACCTGGATGGAGTGGGACAGAGAAATTAAC
AATTACACAAGCTTAATACACTCCTTAATTGAAGAATCGCAAAACCAGCAAGAAAAGAATGAACAAGAAT
TATTGGAATTAGATAAATGGGCAAGTTTGTGGAATTGGTTTAACATAACAAATTGGCTGTGGTATATAAA
ATTATTCATAATGATAGTAGGAGGCTTGGTAGGTTTAAGAATAGTTTTTGCTGTACTTTCTATAGTGAAT
AGAGTTAGGCAGGGATATTCACCATTATCGTTTCAGACCCACCTCCCAACCCCGAGGGGACCCAGAGAGG
GCCTATTTCCCATGATTCCTTCATATTTGCATATACGATACAAGGCTGTTAGAGAGATAATTAGAATTAA
TTTGACTGTAAACACAAAGATATTAGTACAAAATACGTGACGTAGAAAGTAATAATTTCTTGGGTAGTTT
GCAGTTTTAAAATTATGTTTTAAAATGGACTATCATATGCTTACCGTAACTTGAAAGTATTTCGATTTCT
TGGCTTTATATATCTTGTGGAAAGGACGAAACACCGACAAATGATTAAGTTGACACGTTTTAGAGCTAGA
AATAGCAAGTTAAAATAAGGCTAGTCCGTTATCAACTTGAAAAAGTGGCACCGAGTCGGTGCTTTTTTAA
GCTTGGCGTAACTAGATCTTGAGACAAATGGCAGTATTCATCCACAATTTTAAAAGAAAAGGGGGGATTG
GGGGGTACAGTGCAGGGGAAAGAATAGTAGACATAATAGCAACAGACATACAAACTAAAGAATTACAAAA
ACAAATTACAAAAATTCAAAATTTTCGGGTTTATTACAGGGACAGCAGAGATCCACTTTGGCGCCGGCTC
GAGGGGG
