>Addgene plasmid #76479 | BRAF gRNA (BRDN0001145345) | depositor partial sequence | sequence record 143939 | Target Sequence
ACAAATGATTAAGTTGACAC
