>Addgene plasmid #76479 | BRAF gRNA (BRDN0001145345) | addgene partial sequence | sequence record 185917 | hU6-F
TAGAAAGTAATAATTTCTTGGGTAGTTTGCAGTTTTAAAATTATGTTTTAAAATGGACTATCATATGCTT
ACCGTAACTTGAAAGTATTTCGATTTCTTGGCTTTATATATCTTGTGGAAAGGACGAAACACCGACAAAT
GATTAAGTTGACACGTTTTAGAGCTAGAAATAGCAAGTTAAAATAAGGCTAGTCCGTTATCAACTTGAAA
AAGTGGCACCGAGTCGGTGCTTTTTTAAGCTTGGCGTAACTAGATCTTGAGACAAATGGCAGTATTCATC
CACAATTTTAAAAGAAAAGGGGGGATTGGGGGGTACAGTGCAGGGGAAAGAATAGTAGACATAATAGCAA
CAGACATACAAACTAAAGAATTACAAAAACAAATTACAAAAATTCAAAATTTTCGGGTTTATTACAGGGA
CAGCAGAGATCCACTTTGGCGCCGGCTCGAGGGGGCCCGGGTGCAAAGATGGATAAAGTTTTAAACAGAG
AGGAATCTTTGCAGCTAATGGACCTTCTAGGTCTTGAAAGGAGTGGGAATTGGCTCCGGTGCCCGTCAGT
GGGCAGAGCG
